>Addgene plasmid #200098 | 6K-loop-->R GLUT1-GFP | addgene full sequence | sequence record 392632 | Addgene Partial NGS Result
TCCGCGTTACATAACTTACGGTAAATGGCCCGCCTGGCTGACCGCCCAACGACCCCCGCCCATTGACGTC
AATAATGACGTATGTTCCCATAGTAACGCCAATAGGGACTTTCCATTGACGTCAATGGGTGGAGTATTTA
CGGTAAACTGCCCACTTGGCAGTACATCAAGTGTATCATATGCCAAGTACGCCCCCTATTGACGTCAATG
ACGGTAAATGGCCCGCCTGGCATTATGCCCAGTACATGACCTTATGGGACTTTCCTACTTGGCAGTACAT
CTACGTATTAGTCATCGCTATTACCATGGTGATGCGGTTTTGGCAGTACATCAATGGGCGTGGATAGCGG
TTTGACTCACGGGGATTTCCAAGTCTCCACCCCATTGACGTCAATGGGAGTTTGTTTTGGCACCAAAATC
AACGGGACTTTCCAAAATGTCGTAACAACTCCGCCCCATTGACGCAAATGGGCGGTAGGCGTGTACGGTG
GGAGGTCTATATAAGCAGAGCTCAATAAAAGAGCCCACAACCCCTCACTCGGCGCGCCAGTCTTCCGATA
GACTGCGTCGCCCGGGTACCCGTATTCCCAATAAAGCCTCTTGCTGTTTGCATCCGAATCGTGGTCTCGC
TGTTCCTTGGGAGGGTCTCCTCTGAGTGATTGACTACCCACGACGGGGGTCTTTCATTTGGGGGCTCGTC
CGGGATTTGGAGACCCCTGCCCAGGGACCACCGACCCACCACCGGGAGGTAAGCTGGCCAGCAACTTATC
TGTGTCTGTCCGATTGTCTAGTGTCTATGTTTGATGTTATGCGCCTGCGTCTGTACTAGTTAGCTAACTA
GCTCTGTATCTGGCGGACCCGTGGTGGAACTGACGAGTTCTGAACACCCGGCCGCAACCCTGGGAGACGT
CCCAGGGACTTTGGGGGCCGTTTTTGTGGCCCGACCTGAGGAAGGGAGTCGATGTGGAATCCGACCCCGT
CAGGATATGTGGTTCTGGTAGGAGACGAGAACCTAAAACAGTTCCCGCCTCCGTCTGAATTTTTGCTTTC
GGTTTGGAACCGAAGCCGCGCGTCTTGTCTGCTGCAGCGCTGCAGCATCGTTCTGTGTTGTCTCTGTCTG
ACTGTGTTTCTGTATTTGTCTGAAAATTAGGGCCAGACTGTTACCACTCCCTTAAGTTTGACCTTAGGTC
ACTGGAAAGATGTCGAGCGGATCGCTCACAACCAGTCGGTAGATGTCAAGAAGAGACGTTGGGTTACCTT
CTGCTCTGCAGAATGGCCAACCTTTAACGTCGGATGGCCGCGAGACGGCACCTTTAACCGAGACCTCATC
ACCCAGGTTAAGATCAAGGTCTTTTCACCTGGCCCGCATGGACACCCAGACCAGGTCCCCTACATCGTGA
CCTGGGAAGCCTTGGCTTTTGACCCCCCTCCCTGGGTCAAGCCCTTTGTACACCCTAAGCCTCCGCCTCC
TCTTCCTCCATCCGCCCCGTCTCTCCCCCTTGAACCTCCTCGTTCGACCCCGCCTCGATCCTCCCTTTAT
CCAGCCCTCACTCCTTCTCTAGGCGCCGGAATTGAAGATCTGGGGGATCGATCCTCTAGAGTCCGTTACA
TAACTTACGGTAAATGGCCCGCCTGGCTGACCGCCCAACGACCCCCGCCCATTGACGTCAATAATGACGT
ATGTTCCCATAGTAACGCCAATAGGGACTTTCCATTGACGTCAATGGGTGGAGTATTTACGGTAAACTGC
CCACTTGGCAGTACATCAAGTGTATCATATGCCAAGTACGCCCCCTATTGACGTCAATGACGGTAAATGG
CCCGCCTGGCATTATGCCCAGTACATGACCTTATGGGACTTTCCTACTTGGCAGTACATCTACGTATTAG
TCATCGCTATTACCATGGTGATGCGGTTTTGGCAGTACATCAATGGGCGTGGATAGCGGTTTGACTCACG
GGGATTTCCAAGTCTCCACCCCATTGACGTCAATGGGAGTTTGTTTTGGCACCAAAATCAACGGGACTTT
CCAAAATGTCGTAACAACTCCGCCCCATTGACGCAAATGGGCGGTAGGCGTGTACGGTGGGAGGTCTATA
TAAGCAGAGCTCGTTTAGTGAACCGTCAGATCGCCTGGAGACGCCATCCACGCTGTTTTGACCTCCATAG
AAGACACCGGGACCGATCCAGCCTCCGCGGCCGGGAACGGTGCATTGGAACGGACCTGCAGGAATTGATC
CGCGGCCGCATGGAGCCCAGCAGCAAGAAGCTGACGGGTCGCCTCATGCTGGCCGTGGGAGGAGCAGTGC
TTGGCTCCCTGCAGTTTGGCTACAACACTGGAGTCATCAATGCCCCCCAGAAGGTGATCGAGGAGTTCTA
CAACCAGACATGGGTCCACCGCTATGGGGAGAGCATCCTGCCCACCACGCTCACCACGCTCTGGTCCCTC
TCAGTGGCCATCTTTTCTGTTGGGGGCATGATTGGCTCCTTCTCTGTGGGCCTTTTCGTTAACCGCTTTG
GCCGGCGGAATTCAATGCTGATGATGAACCTGCTGGCCTTCGTGTCCGCCGTGCTCATGGGCTTCTCGAA
ACTGGGCAAGTCCTTTGAGATGCTGATCCTGGGCCGCTTCATCATCGGTGTGTACTGCGGCCTGACCACA
GGCTTCGTGCCCATGTATGTGGGTGAAGTGTCACCCACAGCCCTTCGTGGGGCCCTGGGCACCCTGCACC
AGCTGGGCATCGTCGTCGGCATCCTCATCGCCCAGGTGTTCGGCCTGGACTCCATCATGGGCAACAAGGA
CCTGTGGCCCCTGCTGCTGAGCATCATCTTCATCCCGGCCCTGCTGCAGTGCATCGTGCTGCCCTTCTGC
CCCGAGAGTCCCCGCTTCCTGCTCATCAACCGCAACGAGGAGAACCGGGCCCGGAGTGTGCTACGGCGGC
TGCGCGGGACAGCTGACGTGACCCATGACCTGCAGGAGATGCGGGAAGAGAGTCGGCAGATGATGCGGGA
GCGGCGGGTCACCATCCTGGAGCTGTTCCGCTCCCCCGCCTACCGCCAGCCCATCCTCATCGCTGTGGTG
CTGCAGCTGTCCCAGCAGCTGTCTGGCATCAACGCTGTCTTCTATTACTCCACGAGCATCTTCGAGAAGG
CGGGGGTGCAGCAGCCTGTGTATGCCACCATTGGCTCCGGTATCGTCAACACGGCCTTCACTGTCGTGTC
GCTGTTTGTGGTGGAGCGAGCAGGCCGGCGGACCCTGCACCTCATAGGCCTCGCTGGCATGGCGGGTTGT
GCCATACTCATGACCATCGCGCTAGCACTGCTGGAGCAGCTACCCTGGATGTCCTATCTGAGCATCGTGG
CCATCTTTGGCTTTGTGGCCTTCTTTGAAGTGGGTCCTGGCCCCATCCCATGGTTCATCGTGGCTGAACT
CTTCAGCCAGGGTCCACGTCCAGCTGCCATTGCCGTTGCAGGCTTCTCCAACTGGACCTCAAATTTCATT
GTGGGCATGTGCTTCCAGTATGTGGAGCAACTGTGTGGTCCCTACGTCTTCATCATCTTCACTGTGCTCC
TGGTTCTGTTCTTCATCTTCACCTACTTCAAAGTTCCTGAGACTAAAGGCCGGACCTTCGATGAGATCGC
TTCCGGCTTCCGGCAGGGGGGAGCCAGCCAAAGTGACAAGACACCCGAGGAGCTGTTCCATCCCCTGGGG
GCTGATTCCCAAGTGAAGGGTGGGCGCGCCGACCCAGCTTTCTTGTACAAAGTGGTTCGATCTAGAATGG
CTAGCAAAGGAGAAGAACTTTTCACTGGAGTTGTCCCAATTCTTGTTGAATTAGATGGTGATGTTAATGG
GCACAAATTTTCTGTCAGTGGAGAGGGTGAAGGTGATGCTACATACGGAAAGCTTACCCTTAAATTTATT
TGCACTACTGGAAAACTACCTGTTCCATGGCCAACACTTGTCACTACTTTCTCTTATGGTGTTCAATGCT
TTTCCCGTTATCCGGATCATATGAAACGGCATGACTTTTTCAAGAGTGCCATGCCCGAAGGTTATGTACA
GGAACGCACTATATCTTTCAAAGATGACGGGAACTACAAGACGCGTGCTGAAGTCAAGTTTGAAGGTGAT
ACCCTTGTTAATCGTATCGAGTTAAAAGGTATTGATTTTAAAGAAGATGGAAACATTCTCGGACACAAAC
TCGAGTACAACTATAACTCACACAATGTATACATCACGGCAGACAAACAAAAGAATGGAATCAAAGCTAA
CTTCAAAATTCGCCACAACATTGAAGATGGATCCGTTCAACTAGCAGACCATTATCAACAAAATACTCCA
ATTGGCGATGGCCCTGTCCTTTTACCAGACAACCATTACCTGTCGACACAATCTGCCCTTTCGAAAGATC
CCAACGAAAAGCGTGACCACATGGTCCTTCTTGAGTTTGTAACTGCTGCTGGGATTACACATGGCATGGA
TGAGCTCTACAAATAATTAATTAACGGATCCGGAATTCCGCCCCCCCCCCCCCCCCCCCTCTCCCTCCCC
CCCCCCTAACGTTACTGGCCGAAGCCGCTTGGAATAAGGCCGGTGTGCGTTTGTCTATATGTTATTTTCC
ACCATATTGCCGTCTTTTGGCAATGTGAGGGCCCGGAAACCTGGCCCTGTCTTCTTGACGAGCATTCCTA
GGGGTCTTTCCCCTCTCGCCAAAGGAATGCAAGGTCTGTTGAATGTCGTGAAGGAAGCAGTTCCTCTGGA
AGCTTCTTGAAGACAAACAACGTCTGTAGCGACCCTTTGCAGGCAGCGGAACCCCCCACCTGGCGACAGG
TGCCTCTGCGGCCAAAAGCCACGTGTATAAGATACACCTGCAAAGGCGGCACAACCCCAGTGCCACGTTG
TGAGTTGGATAGTTGTGGAAAGAGTCAAATGGCTCTCCTCAAGCGTATTCAACAAGGGGCTGAAGGATGC
CCAGAAGGTACCCCATTGTATGGGATCTGATCTGGGGCCTCGGTGCACATGCTTTACATGTGTTTAGTCG
AGGTTAAAAAAACGTCTAGGCCCCCCGAACCACGGGGACGTGGTTTTCCTTTGAAAAACACGATGATAAG
CTTGCCACAACCCACAAGGAGACGACCTTCCATGACCGAGTACAAGCCCACGGTGCGCCTCGCCACCCGC
GACGACGTCCCCCGGGCCGTACGCACCCTCGCCGCCGCGTTCGCCGACTACCCCGCCACGCGCCACACCG
TCGACCCGGACCGCCACATCGAGCGGGTCACCGAGCTGCAAGAACTCTTCCTCACGCGCGTCGGGCTCGA
CATCGGCAAGGTGTGGGTCGCGGACGACGGCGCCGCGGTGGCGGTCTGGACCACGCCGGAGAGCGTCGAA
GCGGGGGCGGTGTTCGCCGAGATCGGCCCGCGCATGGCCGAGTTGAGCGGTTCCCGGCTGGCCGCGCAGC
AACAGATGGAAGGCCTCCTGGCGCCGCACCGGCCCAAGGAGCCCGCGTGGTTCCTGGCCACCGTCGGCGT
CTCGCCCGACCACCAGGGCAAGGGTCTGGGCAGCGCCGTCGTGCTCCCCGGAGTGGAGGCGGCCGAGCGC
GCCGGGGTGCCCGCCTTCCTGGAGACCTCCGCGCCCCGCAACCTCCCCTTCTACGAGCGGCTCGGCTTCA
CCGTCACCGCCGACGTCGAGGTGCCCGAAGGACCGCGCACCTGGTGCATGACCCGCAAGCCCGGTGCCTG
ACGCCCGCCCCACGACCCGCAGCGCCCGACCGAAAGGAGCGCACGACCCCATGGCTCCGACCGAAGCCAC
CCGGGGCGGCCCCGCCGACCCCGCACCCGCCCCCGAGGCCCACCGACTCTAGTCGAGGGCTGCAGCGCTG
CAGAGGCCGAGTGCAGAACTGCTCCAAAGGGACCTCAAGGCTTTCCGAGGGACACTAGGCTGACTCCATC
GAGCCAGTGTAGAGATAAGCTTATCGATTAGTCCAATTTGTTAAAGACAGGATATCAGTGGTCCAGGCTC
TAGTTTTGACTCAACAATATCACCAGCTGAAGCCTATAGAGTACGAGCCATAGATAAAATAAAAGATTTT
ATTTAGTCTCCAGAAAAAGGGGGGAATGAAAGACCCCACCTGTAGGTTTGGCAAGCTAGCTTAAGTAACG
CCATTTTGCAAGGCATGGAAAAATACATAACTGAGAATAGAGAAGTTCAGATCAAGGTCAGGAACAGATG
GAACAGGGTCGACCCTAGAGAACCATCAGATGTTTCCAGGGTGCCCCAAGGACCTGAAATGACCCTGTGC
CTTATTTGAACTAACCAATCAGTTCGCTTCTCGCTTCTGTTCGCGCGCTTCTGCTCCCCGAGCTCAATAA
AAGAGCCCACAACCCCTCACTCGGGGCGCCAGTCCTCCGATTGACTGAGTCGCCCGGGTACCCGTGTATC
CAATAAACCCTCTTGCAGTTGCATCCGACTTGTGGTCTCGCTGTTCCTTGGGAGGGTCTCCTCTGAGTGA
TTGACTACCCGTCAGCGGGGGTCTTTCATTTGGGGGCTCGTCCGGGATCGGGAGACCCCTGCCCAGGGAC
CACCGACCCACCACCGGGAGGTAAGCTGGCTGCCTCGCGCGTTTCGGTGATGACGGTGAAAACCTCTGAC
ACATGCAGCTCCCGGAGACGGTCACAGCTTGTCTGTAAGCGGATGCCGGGAGCAGACAAGCCCGTCAGGG
CGCGTCAGCGGGTGTTGGCGGGTGTCGGGGCGCAGCCATGACCCAGTCACGTAGCGATAGCGGAGTGTAG
ATCCGGCTGTGGAATGTGTGTCAGTTAGGGTGTGGAAAGTCCCCAGGCTCCCCAGCAGGCAGAAGTATGC
AAAGCATGCATCTCAATTAGTCAGCAACCAGGTGTGGAAAGTCCCCAGGCTCCCCAGCAGGCAGAAGTAT
GCAAAGCATGCATCTCAATTAGTCAGCAACCATAGTCCCGCCCCTAACTCCGCCCATCCCGCCCCTAACT
CCGCCCAGTTCCGCCCATTCTCCGCCCCATGGCTGACTAATTTTTTTTATTTATGCAGAGGCCGAGGCCG
CCTCGGCCTCTGAGCTATTCCAGAAGTAGTGAGGAGGCTTTTTTGGAGGCCTAGGCTTTTGCAAAAAGCT
TACTGGCTTAACTATGCGGCATCAGAGCAGATTGTACTGAGAGTGCACCATATGCGGTGTGAAATACCGC
ACAGATGCGTAAGGAGAAAATACCGCATCAGGCGCTCTTCCGCTTCCTCGCTCACTGACTCGCTGCGCTC
GGTCGTTCGGCTGCGGCGAGCGGTATCAGCTCACTCAAAGGCGGTAATACGGTTATCCACAGAATCAGGG
GATAACGCAGGAAAGAACATGTGAGCAAAAGGCCAGCAAAAGGCCAGGAACCGTAAAAAGGCCGCGTTGC
TGGCGTTTTTCCATAGGCTCCGCCCCCCTGACGAGCATCACAAAAATCGACGCTCAAGTCAGAGGTGGCG
AAACCCGACAGGACTATAAAGATACCAGGCGTTTCCCCCTGGAAGCTCCCTCGTGCGCTCTCCTGTTCCG
ACCCTGCCGCTTACCGGATACCTGTCCGCCTTTCTCCCTTCGGGAAGCGTGGCGCTTTCTCATAGCTCAC
GCTGTAGGTATCTCAGTTCGGTGTAGGTCGTTCGCTCCAAGCTGGGCTGTGTGCACGAACCCCCCGTTCA
GCCCGACCGCTGCGCCTTATCCGGTAACTATCGTCTTGAGTCCAACCCGGTAAGACACGACTTATCGCCA
CTGGCAGCAGCCACTGGTAACAGGATTAGCAGAGCGAGGTATGTAGGCGGTGCTACAGAGTTCTTGAAGT
GGTGGCCTAACTACGGCTACACTAGAAGGACAGTATTTGGTATCTGCGCTCTGCTGAAGCCAGTTACCTT
CGGAAAAAGAGTTGGTAGCTCTTGATCCGGCAAACAAACCACCGCTGGTAGCGGTGGTTTTTTTGTTTGC
AAGCAGCAGATTACGCGCAGAAAAAAAGGATCTCAAGAAGATCCTTTGATCTTTTCTACGGGGTCTGACG
CTCAGTGGAACGAAAACTCACGTTAAGGGATTTTGGTCATGAGATTATCAAAAAGGATCTTCACCTAGAT
CCTTTTAAATTAAAAATGAAGTTTTAAATCAATCTAAAGTATATATGAGTAAACTTGGTCTGACAGTTAC
CAATGCTTAATCAGTGAGGCACCTATCTCAGCGATCTGTCTATTTCGTTCATCCATAGTTGCCTGACTCC
CCGTCGTGTAGATAACTACGATACGGGAGGGCTTACCATCTGGCCCCAGTGCTGCAATGATACCGCGAGA
CCCACGCTCACCGGCTCCAGATTTATCAGCAATAAACCAGCCAGCCGGAAGGGCCGAGCGCAGAAGTGGT
CCTGCAACTTTATCCGCCTCCATCCAGTCTATTAATTGTTGCCGGGAAGCTAGAGTAAGTAGTTCGCCAG
TTAATAGTTTGCGCAACGTTGTTGCCATTGCTGCAGGCATCGTGGTGTCACGCTCGTCGTTTGGTATGGC
TTCATTCAGCTCCGGTTCCCAACGATCAAGGCGAGTTACATGATCCCCCATGTTGTGCAAAAAAGCGGTT
AGCTCCTTCGGTCCTCCGATCGTTGTCAGAAGTAAGTTGGCCGCAGTGTTATCACTCATGGTTATGGCAG
CACTGCATAATTCTCTTACTGTCATGCCATCCGTAAGATGCTTTTCTGTGACTGGTGAGTACTCAACCAA
GTCATTCTGAGAATAGTGTATGCGGCGACCGAGTTGCTCTTGCCCGGCGTCAACACGGGATAATACCGCG
CCACATAGCAGAACTTTAAAAGTGCTCATCATTGGAAAACGTTCTTCGGGGCGAAAACTCTCAAGGATCT
TACCGCTGTTGAGATCCAGTTCGATGTAACCCACTCGTGCACCCAACTGATCTTCAGCATCTTTTACTTT
CACCAGCGTTTCTGGGTGAGCAAAAACAGGAAGGCAAAATGCCGCAAAAAAGGGAATAAGGGCGACACGG
AAATGTTGAATACTCATACTCTTCCTTTTTCAATATTATTGAAGCATTTATCAGGGTTATTGTCTCATGA
GCGGATACATATTTGAATGTATTTAGAAAAATAAACAAATAGGGGTTCCGCGCACATTTCCCCGAAAAGT
GCCACCTGACGTCTAAGAAACCATTATTATCATGACATTAACCTATAAAAATAGGCGTATCACGAGGCCC
TTTCGTCTTCAAGAATTAGCTTGGCCATTGCATACGTTGTATCCATATCATAATATGTACATTTATATTG
GCTCATGTCCAACATTACCGCCATGTTGACATTGATTATTGACTAGTTATTAATAGTAATCAATTACGGG
GTCATTAGTTCATAGCCCATATATGGAGT
Features (pLannotate 1.2.2; 24 found; start..end, strand, type, name):
    309..512     +  promoter       CMV promoter: human cytomegalovirus (CMV) immediate early promoter
    513..688     +  LTR            5' LTR (truncated): truncated long terminal repeat from Moloney murine sarcoma virus
    810..1084    +  misc_feature   MESV Ψ (fragment): packaging signal of murine embryonic stem cell virus
   1151..1567    +  CDS            gag (truncated): truncated Moloney murine leukemia virus (MMLV) gag gene lacking the start codon
   1604..1907    +  enhancer       CMV enhancer: human cytomegalovirus immediate early enhancer
   1908..2111    +  promoter       CMV promoter: human cytomegalovirus (CMV) immediate early promoter
   2250..3725    +  CDS            SLC2A1: GTR1_HUMAN - Also known as GLUT1 From Homo sapiens (Human).
   3742..3766    -  protein_bind   attB2: mutant version of attB; recombination site for the Gateway® BP reaction BP Clonase™
   3777..4496    +  CDS            Cycle 3 GFP: Cycle 3 GFP (Crameri et al., 1996) mammalian codon-optimized
   4519..4539    -  promoter       chicken β-actin promoter (fragment): contains a 21-bp deletion relative to the standard chicken β-actin promoter
   4647..5109    +  misc_feature   IRES: internal ribosome entry site (IRES) of the encephalomyocarditis virus (EMCV)
   5142..5741    +  CDS            PuroR: puromycin N-acetyltransferase; pac from Streptomyces alboniger; confers resistance to puromycin
   5791..5856    +  CDS            dmpM (fragment): DMPM_STRAD - Protein inferred from homology: Swiss-Prot protein existence level 3. From Streptomyces alboniger.
   5869..5940    +  CDS            Mos (fragment): MOS_MOUSE - Experimental evidence at transcript level: Swiss-Prot protein existence level 2. From Mus musculus (Mouse).
   5973..6073    +  CDS            env (fragment): murine leukemia virus gPr80 envelope polyprotein precursor; env; proteolytically cleaved into gp70SU and p15TM subunits
   6115..6540    +  LTR            3' LTR (ΔU3): self-inactivating 3' long terminal repeat (LTR) from Moloney murine leukemia virus
   6609..6649    +  CDS            rop (fragment): Rop protein, which maintains plasmids at low copy number; rop
   6751..6789    +  misc_feature   bom (fragment): basis of mobility region from pBR322
   6806..7135    +  promoter       SV40 promoter: SV40 enhancer and early promoter
   7141..7242    +  misc_feature   bom (fragment): basis of mobility region from pBR322
   7428..8016    -  rep_origin     ori: high-copy-number ColE1/pMB1/pBR322/pUC origin of replication
   8187..9047    -  CDS            AmpR: β-lactamase; bla; confers resistance to ampicillin, carbenicillin, and related antibiotics
   9048..9152    -  promoter       AmpR promoter: bla
   9338..308     +  enhancer       CMV enhancer (across the origin): human cytomegalovirus immediate early enhancer
