[The description below was written by a language model from this plasmid's Addgene catalogue record and pLannotate feature annotations shown in this document.]
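Description:
6K-loop-->R GLUT1-GFP is a self-inactivating gammaretroviral expression plasmid built on the pQCXIP backbone, about 9.4 kb in total. It is maintained in E. coli through a high-copy ColE1/pUC-type origin and an ampicillin resistance gene (β-lactamase under its own promoter). The viral portion begins with a hybrid CMV enhancer/promoter fused to a truncated 5′ LTR, which drives production of genomic RNA in packaging cells. This is followed by a packaging signal with an extended truncated gag region that lacks a start codon, and the unit ends in a U3-deleted 3′ LTR. Because that deletion is copied to the 5′ end during reverse transcription, the integrated provirus has no LTR promoter activity, and expression depends on the internal promoter.

That internal promoter is a CMV immediate-early enhancer/promoter driving human GLUT1 (SLC2A1) fused at its C terminus to GFP, which the feature table annotates as a mammalian codon-optimized Cycle 3 GFP. A short linker containing an attB2 Gateway site lies between the two coding regions. The transporter carries lysine-to-arginine substitutions at six positions in its major cytoplasmic loop (225, 229, 230, 245, 255 and 256). An EMCV IRES downstream of the fusion links translation of puromycin N-acetyltransferase to the same transcript, so transduced mammalian cells can be selected with puromycin. The catalogued insert size is slightly shorter than the annotated SLC2A1 coding region, and the sequence is described as a partial NGS result. Judging from the associated publication on TXNIP- and ubiquitin-regulated lysosomal trafficking of GLUT1, the construct probably serves as a fluorescently trackable mutant lacking candidate ubiquitination sites in the loop, although the record does not state this purpose directly.
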