Addgene plasmid #200098: 6K-loop-->R GLUT1-GFP
Purpose: human GLUT1 with K-->R mutation of 6 lysines in the major cytoplasmic loop and C-terminal GFP tag in pQCXIP vector
Depositing lab: Jason MacGurn. Depositing organization: Vanderbilt University. Publication: Lysosomal trafficking of the glucose transporter GLUT1 requires sequential regulation by TXNIP and ubiquitin. Qualls-Histed SJ, Nielsen CP, MacGurn JA. iScience. 2023 Feb 6;26(3):106150. doi: 10.1016/j.isci.2023.106150. eCollection 2023 Mar 17. PubMed 36890792.
Backbone
  Vector backbone: pQCXIP
  Backbone manufacturer: ClonTech
  Backbone size w/o insert (bp): 8026
  Total vector size (bp): 9409
  Vector type: Mammalian Expression, Retroviral
  Selectable markers: Puromycin
Growth in bacteria
  Bacterial resistance: Ampicillin, 100 μg/mL
  Growth temperature: 37°C
  Growth strain: NEB Stable
  Copy number: High Copy
Gene/Insert
  Gene/Insert name: GLUT1
  Species: H. sapiens (human)
  Insert size (bp): 1383
  Mutation: K-->R mutations of amino acids 225, 229, 230, 245, 255, 256
  GenBank ID: NM_006516.4
  Entrez Gene: SLC2A1 (a.k.a. CSE, DYT17, DYT18, DYT9, EIG12, GLUT, GLUT-1, GLUT1, GLUT1DS, HTLVR, PED, SDCHCN)
  Promoter: CMV
  Tag / fusion protein: GFP (C terminal on backbone)
  Cloning method: Restriction Enzyme; 5′ cloning site BlpI (unknown if destroyed); 3′ cloning site XhoI (unknown if destroyed)
  Sequencing primers: 5′ AACCGTCAGATCGCCTGGAG
Terms and licenses: Academic/Nonprofit Terms; Industry Terms: Not Available to Industry
How to cite: 6K-loop-->R GLUT1-GFP was a gift from Jason MacGurn (Addgene plasmid # 200098 ; http://n2t.net/addgene:200098 ; RRID:Addgene_200098)
